Addgene plasmid #131617: Opie2-NeoR[TraF]
Purpose: Expresses a functional NeoR only in females and dsRed in both genders.
Depositing lab: Omar Akbari. Depositing organization: University of California, San Diego (UCSD). Publication: A drug-inducible sex-separation technique for insects. Kandul NP, Liu J, Hsu AD, Hay BA, Akbari OS. Nat Commun. 2020 Apr 30;11(1):2106. doi: 10.1038/s41467-020-16020-2. PubMed 32355156.
Backbone
  Vector backbone: PiggyBac
  Backbone size w/o insert (bp): 5200
  Total vector size (bp): 9066
  Vector type: Insect Expression
Growth in bacteria
  Bacterial resistance: Ampicillin, 100 μg/mL
  Growth temperature: 37°C
  Growth strain: DH5alpha
  Copy number: High Copy
Gene/Insert
  Gene/Insert name: NeoR[traF] (alt name: NeoR with the D. melanogaster female-specific intron fromTra gene encoded into NeoR CDS.)
  Species: D. melanogaster (fly)
  Insert size (bp): 1043
  Promoter: Opie2
  Cloning method: Gibson Cloning
  Sequencing primers: 5′ cgcaacctgtctctggtgatgGTACCC; 3′ TCGAGGTCGAagatctTCAGAAGAACT
Terms and licenses: Academic/Nonprofit Terms; Industry Terms: Not Available to Industry
How to cite: Opie2-NeoR[TraF] was a gift from Omar Akbari (Addgene plasmid # 131617 ; http://n2t.net/addgene:131617 ; RRID:Addgene_131617)
