[The description below was written by a language model from this plasmid's Addgene catalogue record and pLannotate feature annotations shown in this document.]
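Description:
Opie2-NeoR[TraF] is a piggyBac-based insect expression and transgenesis plasmid of about 9.1 kb, built to give sex-specific drug resistance in Drosophila melanogaster. In E. coli it is maintained as a high-copy plasmid through a ColE1/pUC-type origin and selected with ampicillin via the β-lactamase gene. The feature table also picks up pUC-derived remnants (lac promoter/operator, MCS and lacZα fragments). Fragments of the baculovirus FP25 and LEF-9 genes are annotated on either side of the cargo. These probably reflect the viral DNA context from which piggyBac was originally cloned, but the transposon terminal repeats themselves are not annotated.

The payload consists of two divergently oriented cassettes. In one, the OpIE-2 immediate-early baculovirus promoter, a strong constitutive insect promoter, drives a neomycin phosphotransferase (NeoR) coding sequence followed by an SV40 polyadenylation signal. The NeoR open reading frame is interrupted by the female-specific intron of the D. melanogaster transformer (tra) gene. According to the record, this makes functional NeoR appear only in females, presumably because only female-type splicing restores an intact reading frame. The annotated NeoR fragment covers only part of the region downstream of the promoter, which fits an intron lying near the 5′ end of the coding sequence. The second cassette uses the baculovirus hr5 enhancer and IE1 promoter to express DsRed with an SV40 poly(A) signal, providing a red fluorescent marker in both sexes for identifying transgenic animals.

The construct was made for a drug-inducible sex-separation strategy in insects. Exposure to a neomycin-class antibiotic such as G418 would be expected to favour survival of females carrying the transgene.
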