Features (pLannotate 1.2.2; 24 found; start..end, strand, type, name):
      1..87      +  rep_origin     RSF ori (fragment): Plasmids containing the RSF 1030 origin of replication can be propagated in E. coli cells that contain additional plasmids with compatible origins.
     89..181     +  CDS            lacI (fragment): lac repressor; lacI; The lac repressor binds to the lac operator to inhibit transcription in E. coli. This inhibition can be relieved by adding lactose or isopropyl-β-D-thiogalactopyranoside (IPTG).
    194..215     +  protein_bind   CAP binding site: CAP binding activates transcription in the presence of cAMP. E. coli catabolite activator protein
    230..260     +  promoter       lac promoter: promoter for the E. coli lac operon
    268..284     +  protein_bind   lac operator: The lac repressor binds to the lac operator to inhibit transcription in E. coli. This inhibition can be relieved by adding lactose or isopropyl-β-D-thiogalactopyranoside (IPTG). lac repressor encoded by lacI
    317..355     +  misc_feature   MCS (fragment): pUC18/19 multiple cloning site
    348..488     -  CDS            FP (fragment): FP25_NPVAC - Experimental evidence at protein level: Swiss-Prot protein existence level 1. From Autographa californica nuclear polyhedrosis virus (AcMNPV).
   1212..1333    -  polyA_signal   SV40 poly(A) signal: SV40 polyadenylation signal
   1356..1439    -  CDS            large T antigen (fragment): large T antigen from SV40 (simian virus 40)
   1454..2134    -  CDS            DsRed1: wild-type DsRed mammalian codon-optimized
   2145..2736    -  promoter       IE1 promoter: promoter of the ie1 gene from the baculovirus Autographa californica
   2740..3222    -  enhancer       hr5 enhancer: Autographa californica hr5; baculovirus early transcription enhancer
   3237..3697    +  promoter       OpIE-2 promoter (fragment): immediate-early gene 2 from the Orgyia pseudotsugata multicapsid nucleopolyhedrovirus; strong constitutive baculovirus promoter for insect cell expression
   3711..3776    +  CDS            IE2 (fragment): VIE2_NPVOP - Protein inferred from homology: Swiss-Prot protein existence level 3. RING-finger E3 ubiquitin ligase that plays an important regulatory role during the initial stages of infection. Migrates to specific nuclear foci early in infection supposely to prepare the sites for viral replication by targeting and ubiquitinating host proteins. From Orgyia pseudotsugata multicapsid polyhedrosis virus (OpMNPV).
   4027..4819    +  CDS            NeoR/KanR (fragment): aminoglycoside phosphotransferase from Tn5; aph(3')-II (or nptII); confers resistance to neomycin, kanamycin, and G418 (Geneticin®)
   4836..4970    +  polyA_signal   SV40 poly(A) signal: SV40 polyadenylation signal
   6070..6273    -  CDS            FP (fragment): FP25_NPVAC - Experimental evidence at protein level: Swiss-Prot protein existence level 1. From Autographa californica nuclear polyhedrosis virus (AcMNPV).
   6300..6767    +  CDS            LEF-9 (fragment): LEF9_NPVAC - Experimental evidence at protein level: Swiss-Prot protein existence level 1. Component of the viral DNA-dependent RNA polymerase which is composed of four equimolar subunits of LEF-4, LEF-8, LEF-9, and p47. Plays an essential role in late and very late gene expression. From Autographa californica nuclear polyhedrosis virus (AcMNPV).
   6771..6925    +  CDS            lacZα (fragment): LacZα fragment of β-galactosidase; lacZ fragment
   6931..7030    -  misc_feature   bom (fragment): basis of mobility region from pBR322
   7132..7167    -  CDS            rop (fragment): Rop protein, which maintains plasmids at low copy number; rop
   7262..7366    +  promoter       AmpR promoter: bla
   7367..8227    +  CDS            AmpR: β-lactamase; bla; confers resistance to ampicillin, carbenicillin, and related antibiotics
   8398..8986    +  rep_origin     ori: high-copy-number ColE1/pMB1/pBR322/pUC origin of replication
>Addgene plasmid #131617 | Opie2-NeoR[TraF] | addgene full sequence | sequence record 257770 | Addgene NGS Result
ACCGTATTACCGCCTTTGAGTGAGCTGATACCGCTCGCCGCAGCCGAACGACCGAGCGCAGCGAGTCAGT
GAGCGAGGAAGCGGAAGAGCGCCCAATACGCAAACCGCCTCTCCCCGCGCGTTGGCCGATTCATTAATGC
AGCTGGCACGACAGGTTTCCCGACTGGAAAGCGGGCAGTGAGCGCAACGCAATTAATGTGAGTTAGCTCA
CTCATTAGGCACCCCAGGCTTTACACTTTATGCTTCCGGCTCGTATGTTGTGTGGAATTGTGAGCGGATA
ACAATTTCACACAGGAAACAGCTATGACATGATTACGAATTCGAGCTCGGTACCCGGGGATCCTCTAGAG
TCGACGCTCGCGCGACTTGGTTTGCCATTCTTTAGCGCGCGTCGCGTCACACAGCTTGGCCACAATGTGG
TTTTTGTCAAACGAAGATTCTATGACGTGTTTAAAGTTTAGGTCGAGTAAAGCGCAAATCTTTTTTAACC
CTAGAAAGATAGTCTGCGTAAAATTGACGCATGCATTCTTGAAATATTGCTCTCTCTTTCTAAATAGCGC
GAATCCGTCGCTGTGCATTTAGGACATCTCAGTCGCCGCTTGGAGCTCCCGTGAGGCGTGCTTGTCAATG
CGGTAAGTGTCACTGATTTTGAACTATAACGACCGCGTGAGTCAAAATGACGCATGATTATCTTTTACGT
GACTTTTAAGATTTAACTCATACGATAATTATATTGTTATTTCATGTTCTACTTACGTGATAACTTATTA
TATATATATTTTCTTGTTATAGATATCGTGACTAATATATAATAAAATGGGTAGTTCTTTAGACGATGAG
CATATCCTCTCTGCTCTTCTGCAAAGCGATGACGAGCTTGTTGGTGAGGATTCTGACAGTGAAATATCAG
ATCACGTAAGTGAAGATGACGTCCAGAGCGATACAGAAGAAGCGTTTATAGATGAGGTACATGAAGTGCA
GCCAACGTCAAGCGGTAGTGAAATATTAGACGAACAAAATGTTATTGAACAACCAGGTTCTTCATTGGCT
TCTAACAGAATCTTGACCTTGCCACAGAGGACTATTAGAGGTAAGAATAAACATTGTTGGTCAACTTCAA
AGTCCACGAGGCGTAGCCGAGTCTCTGCACTGAACATTGTCAGATCCGAGATCGGCCGGCCTAGGCGCGC
CGTACGCGTATCGATAAGCTTTAAGATACATTGATGAGTTTGGACAAACCACAACTAGAATGCAGTGAAA
AAAATGCTTTATTTGTGAAATTTGTGATGCTATTGCTTTATTTGTAACCATTATAAGCTGCAATAAACAA
GTTAACAACAACAATTGCATTCATTTTATGTTTCAGGTTCAGGGGGAGGTGTGGGAGGTTTTTTAAAGCA
AGTAAAACCTCTACAAATGTGGTATGGCTGATTATGATCTAGAGTCGCGGCCGCTACAGGAACAGGTGGT
GGCGGCCCTCGGTGCGCTCGTACTGCTCCACGATGGTGTAGTCCTCGTTGTGGGAGGTGATGTCCAGCTT
GGAGTCCACGTAGTAGTAGCCGGGCAGCTGCACGGGCTTCTTGGCCATGTAGATGGACTTGAACTCCACC
AGGTAGTGGCCGCCGTCCTTCAGCTTCAGGGCCTTGTGGATCTCGCCCTTCAGCACGCCGTCGCGGGGGT
ACAGGCGCTCGGTGGAGGCCTCCCAGCCCATGGTCTTCTTCTGCATTACGGGGCCGTCGGAGGGGAAGTT
CACGCCGATGAACTTCACCTTGTAGATGAAGCAGCCGTCCTGCAGGGAGGAGTCCTGGGTCACGGTCACC
ACGCCGCCGTCCTCGAAGTTCATCACGCGCTCCCACTTGAAGCCCTCGGGGAAGGACAGCTTCTTGTAGT
CGGGGATGTCGGCGGGGTGCTTCACGTACACCTTGGAGCCGTACTGGAACTGGGGGGACAGGATGTCCCA
GGCGAAGGGCAGGGGGCCGCCCTTGGTCACCTTCAGCTTCACGGTGTTGTGGCCCTCGTAGGGGCGGCCC
TCGCCCTCGCCCTCGATCTCGAACTCGTGGCCGTTCACGGTGCCCTCCATGCGCACCTTGAAGCGCATGA
ACTCCTTGATGACGTTCTTGGAGGAGCGCACCATCTCGAGGTCACTTGGTTGTTCACGATCTTGTCGCCG
CCAGTGTCAACTTGCAACTGAAACAATATCCAACATGAACGTCAATTTATACTGCCCTAATGGCGAACAC
GATAACAATATTTCTTTTATTATGCCCTCTAAAACCAACGCGGTTATCGTTTATTTATTCAAATTAGATA
TAGAACATCCGCCGACATACAATGTTAATGCAAAAACGCGTTTGGTGAGCGGATACGAAAACAGTCGGCC
GATAAACATTAATCTGAGGTCGATAACACCGTCCTTGAACGGAACACGAGGAGCGTACGTGATCAGCTGC
ATTCGCGCGCCGCGCCTTTATCGAGATTTATTTGCATACAACAAGTACACTGCGCCGTTGGGATTTGTGG
TAACGCGCACACATGCAGAGCTGCAAGTGTGGCACATTTTGTCTGTGCGCAAAACCTTTGAAGCCAAAAG
TACGAGGTCCGTTACGGGCATGCTAGCGCACACGGACAATGGACCCGACAAATTCTACGCCAAGGATTTA
ATGATAATGTCGGGCAACGTATCCGTTCATTTTATCAATAACCTACAAAAATGTCGCGCGCATCACAAAG
ACATCGACGCGCGTAGAATTCTACCCGTAAAGCGAGTTTAGTTATGAGCCATGTGCAAAACATGACATCA
GCTTTTATTTTTATAACAAATGACATCATTTCTTGATTGTGTTTTACACGTAGAATTCTACTCGTAAAGC
GAGTTCAGTTTTGAAAAACAAATGACATCATCTTTTTGATTGTGCTTTACAAGTAGAATTCTACCCGTAA
ATCAAGTTCGGTTTTGAAAAACAAATGAGTCATATTGTATGATATCATATTGCAAAACAAATGACTCATC
AATCGATCGTGCGTTACACGTAGAATTCTACTCGTAAAGCGAGTTTATGAGCCGTGTGCAAAACATGACA
TCATCTCGATTTGAAAAACAAATGACATCATCCACTGATCGTGCGTTACAAGTAGAATTCTACTCGTAAA
GCCAGTTCGGTTATGAGCCGTGTGCAAAACATGACATCAGCTTATGACTCATACTTGATTGTGTTTTACG
CGGTTTAAACGCGCCCATACTCGGTGGCCTCCCCACCACCAACTTTTTTGCACTGCAAAAAAACACGCTT
TTGCACGCGGGCCCATACATAGTACAAACTCTACGTTTCGTAGACTATTTTACATAAATAGTCTACACCG
TTGTATACGCTCCAAATACACTACCACACATTGAACCTTTTTGCAGTGCAAAAAAGTACGTGTCGGCAGT
CACGTAGGCCGGCCTTATCGGGTCGCGTCCTGTCACGTACGAATCACATTATCGGACCGGACGAGTGTTG
TCTTATCGTGACAGGACGCCAGCTTCCTGTGTTGCTAACCGCAGCCGGACGCAACTCCTTATCGGAACAG
GACGCGCCTCCATATCAGCCGCGCGTTATCTCATGCGCGTGACCGGACACGAGGCGCCCGTCCCGCTTAT
CGCGCCTATAAATACAGCCCGCAACGATCTGGTAAACACAGTTGAACAGCATCTGTTACAGCGACACAAC
ATGAGCCGGTCCAACAACGCCAACGCGCCCACGCCATCCAACCGCCGCCGCAACCTGTCTCTGGTGATGG
TACCCACTATATAGTATAACCGATCTGATCAGATTCTGATCCAGTGCCATCTTTTTGTTGTTTTTTTTCT
AGTGTCATATTGTGTGAAATGTGAAATGGATGAGAATGAACGCTGGACGACCAGACAGAGAAAGAGAAGC
TAGGACAATAGGACTCTCAACTGCGCATTACGTGGATTCCGTCTCCGACGATGCGCCAAACACTATGCGT
TAGATGCATTGACTAACCGCACACTCTTTTCACATAGATTGAACAAGATGGATTGCACGCAGGTTCTCCG
GCCGCTTGGGTGGAGAGGCTATTCGGCTATGACTGGGCACAACAGACAATCGGCTGCTCTGATGCCGCCG
TGTTCCGGCTGTCAGCGCAGGGGCGCCCGGTTCTTTTTGTCAAGACCGACCTGTCCGGTGCCCTGAATGA
ACTGCAAGACGAGGCAGCGCGGCTATCGTGGCTGGCCACGACGGGCGTTCCTTGCGCAGCTGTGCTCGAC
GTTGTCACTGAAGCGGGAAGGGACTGGCTGCTATTGGGCGAAGTGCCGGGGCAGGATCTCCTGTCATCTC
ACCTTGCTCCTGCCGAGAAAGTATCCATCATGGCTGATGCAATGCGGCGGCTGCATACGCTTGATCCGGC
TACCTGCCCATTCGACCACCAAGCGAAACATCGCATCGAGCGAGCACGTACTCGGATGGAAGCCGGTCTT
GTCGATCAGGATGATCTGGACGAAGAGCATCAGGGGCTCGCGCCAGCCGAACTGTTCGCCAGGCTCAAGG
CGAGCATGCCCGACGGCGAGGATCTCGTCGTGACCCATGGCGATGCCTGCTTGCCGAATATCATGGTGGA
AAATGGCCGCTTTTCTGGATTCATCGACTGTGGCCGGCTGGGTGTGGCGGACCGCTATCAGGACATAGCG
TTGGCTACCCGTGATATTGCTGAAGAGCTTGGCGGCGAATGGGCTGACCGCTTCCTCGTGCTTTACGGTA
TCGCCGCTCCCGATTCGCAGCGCATCGCCTTCTATCGCCTTCTTGACGAGTTCTTCTGAAGATCTTCGAC
CTCGAAACTTGTTTATTGCAGCTTATAATGGTTACAAATAAAGCAATAGCATCACAAATTTCACAAATAA
AGCATTTTTTTCACTGCATTCTAGTTGTGGTTTGTCCAAACTCATCAATGTATCTTATCATGTCTGGATC
ATGTCGAGGGGGGGCCCGATTTAAATAAACCCCGGGCGAGCTCGAATTAACCATTGTGGGAACCGTGCGA
TCAAACAAACGCGAGATACCGGAAGTACTGAAAAACAGTCGCTCCAGGCCAGTGGGAACATCGATGTTTT
GTTTTGACGGACCCCTTACTCTCGTCTCATATAAACCGAAGCCAGCTAAGATGGTATACTTATTATCATC
TTGTGATGAGGATGCTTCTATCAACGAAAGTACCGGTAAACCGCAAATGGTTATGTATTATAATCAAACT
AAAGGCGGAGTGGACACGCTAGACCAAATGTGTTCTGTGATGACCTGCAGTAGGAAGACGAATAGGTGGC
CTATGGCATTATTGTACGGAATGATAAACATTGCCTGCATAAATTCTTTTATTATATACAGCCATAATGT
CAGTAGCAAGGGAGAAAAGGTTCAAAGTCGCAAAAAATTTATGAGAAACCTTTACATGAGCCTGACGTCA
TCGTTTATGCGTAAGCGTTTAGAAGCTCCTACTTTGAAGAGATATTTGCGCGATAATATCTCTAATATTT
TGCCAAATGAAGTGCCTGGTACATCAGATGACAGTACTGAAGAGCCAGTAATGAAAAAACGTACTTACTG
TACTTACTGCCCCTCTAAAATAAGGCGAAAGGCAAATGCATCGTGCAAAAAATGCAAAAAAGTTATTTGT
CGAGAGCATAATATTGATATGTGCCAAAGTTGTTTCTGACTGACTAATAAGTATAATTTGTTTCTATTAT
GTATAAGTTAAGCTAATTACTTATTTTATAATACAACATGACTGTTTTTAAAGTACAAAATAAGTTTATT
TTTGTAAAAGAGAGAATGTTTAAAAGTTTTGTTACTTTATAGAAGAAATTTTGAGTTTTTGTTTTTTTTT
AATAAATAAATAAACATAAATAAATTGTTTGTTGAATTTATTATTAGTATGTAAGTGTAAATATAATAAA
ACTTAATATCTATTCAAATTAATAAATAAACCTCGATATACAGACCGATAAAACACATGCGTCAATTTTA
CGCATGATTATCTTTAACGTACGTCACAATATGATTATCTTTCTAGGGTTAAATAATAGTTTCTAATTTT
TTTATTATTCAGCCTGCTGTCGTGAATACCGTATATCTCAACGCTGTCTGTGAGATTGTCGTATTCTAGC
CTTTTTAGTTTTTCGCTCATCGACTTGATATTGTCCGACACATTTTCGTCGATTTGCGTTTTGATCAAAG
ACTTGAGCAGAGACACGTTAATCAACTGTTCAAATTGATCCATATTAACGATATCAACCCGATGCGTATA
TGGTGCGTAAAATATATTTTTTAACCCTCTTATACTTTGCACTCTGCGTTAATACGCGTTCGTGTACAGA
CGTAATCATGTTTTCTTTTTTGGATAAAACTCCTACTGAGTTTGACCTCATATTAGACCCTCACAAGTTG
CAAAACGTGGCATTTTTTACCAATGAAGAATTTAAAGTTATTTTAAAAAATTTCATCACAGATTTAAAGA
AGAACCAAAAATTAAATTATTTCAACAGTTTAATCGACCAGTTAATCAACGTGTACACAGACGCGTCGGC
AAAAAACACGCAGCCCGACGTGTTGGCTAAAATTATTAAATCAACTTGTGTTATAGTCACGGATTTGCCG
TCCAACGTGTTCCTCAAAAAGTTGAAGACCAACAAGTTTACGGACACTATTAATTATTTGATTTTGCCCC
ACTTCATTTTGTGGGATCACAATTTTGTTATATTTTTAAACAAAGCTTGGCACTGGCCGTCGTTTTACAA
CGTCGTGACTGGGAAAACCCTGGCGTTACCCAACTTAATCGCCTTGCAGCACATCCCCCTTTCGCCAGCT
GGCGTAATAGCGAAGAGGCCCGCACCGATCGCCCTTCCCAACAGTTGCGCAGCCTGAATGGCGAATGGCG
CCTGATGCGGTATTTTCTCCTTACGCATCTGTGCGGTATTTCACACCGCATATGGTGCACTCTCAGTACA
ATCTGCTCTGATGCCGCATAGTTAAGCCAGCCCCGACACCCGCCAACACCCGCTGACGCGCCCTGACGGG
CTTGTCTGCTCCCGGCATCCGCTTACAGACAAGCTGTGACCGTCTCCGGGAGCTGCATGTGTCAGAGGTT
TTCACCGTCATCACCGAAACGCGCGAGACGAAAGGGCCTCGTGATACGCCTATTTTTATAGGTTAATGTC
ATGATAATAATGGTTTCTTAGACGTCAGGTGGCACTTTTCGGGGAAATGTGCGCGGAACCCCTATTTGTT
TATTTTTCTAAATACATTCAAATATGTATCCGCTCATGAGACAATAACCCTGATAAATGCTTCAATAATA
TTGAAAAAGGAAGAGTATGAGTATTCAACATTTCCGTGTCGCCCTTATTCCCTTTTTTGCGGCATTTTGC
CTTCCTGTTTTTGCTCACCCAGAAACGCTGGTGAAAGTAAAAGATGCTGAAGATCAGTTGGGTGCACGAG
TGGGTTACATCGAACTGGATCTCAACAGCGGTAAGATCCTTGAGAGTTTTCGCCCCGAAGAACGTTTTCC
AATGATGAGCACTTTTAAAGTTCTGCTATGTGGCGCGGTATTATCCCGTATTGACGCCGGGCAAGAGCAA
CTCGGTCGCCGCATACACTATTCTCAGAATGACTTGGTTGAGTACTCACCAGTCACAGAAAAGCATCTTA
CGGATGGCATGACAGTAAGAGAATTATGCAGTGCTGCCATAACCATGAGTGATAACACTGCGGCCAACTT
ACTTCTGACAACGATCGGAGGACCGAAGGAGCTAACCGCTTTTTTGCACAACATGGGGGATCATGTAACT
CGCCTTGATCGTTGGGAACCGGAGCTGAATGAAGCCATACCAAACGACGAGCGTGACACCACGATGCCTG
TAGCAATGGCAACAACGTTGCGCAAACTATTAACTGGCGAACTACTTACTCTAGCTTCCCGGCAACAATT
AATAGACTGGATGGAGGCGGATAAAGTTGCAGGACCACTTCTGCGCTCGGCCCTTCCGGCTGGCTGGTTT
ATTGCTGATAAATCTGGAGCCGGTGAGCGTGGGTCTCGCGGTATCATTGCAGCACTGGGGCCAGATGGTA
AGCCCTCCCGTATCGTAGTTATCTACACGACGGGGAGTCAGGCAACTATGGATGAACGAAATAGACAGAT
CGCTGAGATAGGTGCCTCACTGATTAAGCATTGGTAACTGTCAGACCAAGTTTACTCATATATACTTTAG
ATTGATTTAAAACTTCATTTTTAATTTAAAAGGATCTAGGTGAAGATCCTTTTTGATAATCTCATGACCA
AAATCCCTTAACGTGAGTTTTCGTTCCACTGAGCGTCAGACCCCGTAGAAAAGATCAAAGGATCTTCTTG
AGATCCTTTTTTTCTGCGCGTAATCTGCTGCTTGCAAACAAAAAAACCACCGCTACCAGCGGTGGTTTGT
TTGCCGGATCAAGAGCTACCAACTCTTTTTCCGAAGGTAACTGGCTTCAGCAGAGCGCAGATACCAAATA
CTGTTCTTCTAGTGTAGCCGTAGTTAGGCCACCACTTCAAGAACTCTGTAGCACCGCCTACATACCTCGC
TCTGCTAATCCTGTTACCAGTGGCTGCTGCCAGTGGCGATAAGTCGTGTCTTACCGGGTTGGACTCAAGA
CGATAGTTACCGGATAAGGCGCAGCGGTCGGGCTGAACGGGGGGTTCGTGCACACAGCCCAGCTTGGAGC
GAACGACCTACACCGAACTGAGATACCTACAGCGTGAGCTATGAGAAAGCGCCACGCTTCCCGAAGGGAG
AAAGGCGGACAGGTATCCGGTAAGCGGCAGGGTCGGAACAGGAGAGCGCACGAGGGAGCTTCCAGGGGGA
AACGCCTGGTATCTTTATAGTCCTGTCGGGTTTCGCCACCTCTGACTTGAGCGTCGATTTTTGTGATGCT
CGTCAGGGGGGCGGAGCCTATGGAAAAACGCCAGCAACGCGGCCTTTTTACGGTTCCTGGCCTTTTGCTG
GCCTTTTGCTCACATGTTCTTTCCTGCGTTATCCCCTGATTCTGTGGATA
